>Addgene plasmid #218647 | pDONR221 hNLRP3 R262W (disease-associated mutation) | addgene full sequence | sequence record 432147 | Addgene NGS Result
TTGAGATCCTTTTTTTCTGCGCGTAATCTGCTGCTTGCAAACAAAAAAACCACCGCTACCAGCGGTGGTT
TGTTTGCCGGATCAAGAGCTACCAACTCTTTTTCCGAAGGTAACTGGCTTCAGCAGAGCGCAGATACCAA
ATACTGTTCTTCTAGTGTAGCCGTAGTTAGGCCACCACTTCAAGAACTCTGTAGCACCGCCTACATACCT
CGCTCTGCTAATCCTGTTACCAGTGGCTGCTGCCAGTGGCGATAAGTCGTGTCTTACCGGGTTGGACTCA
AGACGATAGTTACCGGATAAGGCGCAGCGGTCGGGCTGAACGGGGGGTTCGTGCACACAGCCCAGCTTGG
AGCGAACGACCTACACCGAACTGAGATACCTACAGCGTGAGCTATGAGAAAGCGCCACGCTTCCCGAAGG
GAGAAAGGCGGACAGGTATCCGGTAAGCGGCAGGGTCGGAACAGGAGAGCGCACGAGGGAGCTTCCAGGG
GGAAACGCCTGGTATCTTTATAGTCCTGTCGGGTTTCGCCACCTCTGACTTGAGCGTCGATTTTTGTGAT
GCTCGTCAGGGGGGCGGAGCCTATGGAAAAACGCCAGCAACGCGGCCTTTTTACGGTTCCTGGCCTTTTG
CTGGCCTTTTGCTCACATGTTCTTTCCTGCGTTATCCCCTGATTCTGTGGATAACCGTATTACCGCCTTT
GAGTGAGCTGATACCGCTCGCCGCAGCCGAACGACCGAGCGCAGCGAGTCAGTGAGCGAGGAAGCGGAAG
AGCGCCCAATACGCAAACCGCCTCTCCCCGCGCGTTGGCCGATTCATTAATGCAGCTGGCACGACAGGTT
TCCCGACTGGAAAGCGGGCAGTGAGCGCAACGCAATTAATACGCGTACCGCTAGCCAGGAAGAGTTTGTA
GAAACGCAAAAAGGCCATCCGTCAGGATGGCCTTCTGCTTAGTTTGATGCCTGGCAGTTTATGGCGGGCG
TCCTGCCCGCCACCCTCCGGGCCGTTGCTTCACAACGTTCAAATCCGCTCCCGGCGGATTTGTCCTACTC
AGGAGAGCGTTCACCGACAAACAACAGATAAAACGAAAGGCCCAGTCTTCCGACTGAGCCTTTCGTTTTA
TTTGATGCCTGGCAGTTCCCTACTCTCGCGTTAACGCTAGCATGGATGTTTTCCCAGTCACGACGTTGTA
AAACGACGGCCAGTCTTAAGCTCGGGCCCCAAATAATGATTTTATTTTGACTGATAGTGACCTGTTCGTT
GCAACAAATTGATGAGCAATGCTTTTTTATAATGCCAACTTTGTACAAAAAAGCAGGCTCCACCATGAAG
ATGGCAAGCACCCGCTGCAAGCTGGCCAGGTACCTGGAGGACCTGGAGGATGTGGACTTGAAGAAATTTA
AGATGCACTTAGAGGACTATCCTCCCCAGAAGGGCTGCATCCCCCTCCCGAGGGGTCAGACAGAGAAGGC
AGACCATGTGGATCTAGCCACGCTAATGATCGACTTCAATGGGGAGGAGAAGGCGTGGGCCATGGCCGTG
TGGATCTTCGCTGCGATCAACAGGAGAGACCTTTATGAGAAAGCAAAAAGAGATGAGCCGAAGTGGGGTT
CAGATAATGCACGTGTTTCGAATCCCACTGTGATATGCCAGGAAGACAGCATTGAAGAGGAGTGGATGGG
TTTACTGGAGTACCTTTCGAGAATCTCTATTTGTAAAATGAAGAAAGATTACCGTAAGAAGTACAGAAAG
TACGTGAGAAGCAGATTCCAGTGCATTGAAGACAGGAATGCCCGTCTGGGTGAGAGTGTGAGCCTCAACA
AACGCTACACACGACTGCGTCTCATCAAGGAGCACCGGAGCCAGCAGGAGAGGGAGCAGGAGCTTCTGGC
CATCGGCAAGACCAAGACGTGTGAGAGCCCCGTGAGTCCCATTAAGATGGAGTTGCTGTTTGACCCCGAT
GATGAGCATTCTGAGCCTGTGCACACCGTGGTGTTCCAGGGGGCGGCAGGGATTGGGAAAACAATCCTGG
CCAGGAAGATGATGTTGGACTGGGCGTCGGGGACACTCTACCAAGACAGGTTTGACTATCTGTTCTATAT
CCACTGTTGGGAGGTGAGCCTTGTGACACAGAGGAGCCTGGGGGACCTGATCATGAGCTGCTGCCCCGAC
CCAAACCCACCCATCCACAAGATCGTGAGAAAACCCTCCAGAATCCTCTTCCTCATGGACGGCTTCGATG
AGCTGCAAGGTGCCTTTGACGAGCACATAGGACCGCTCTGCACTGACTGGCAGAAGGCCGAGCGGGGAGA
CATTCTCCTGAGCAGCCTCATCAGAAAGAAGCTGCTTCCCGAGGCCTCTCTGCTCATCACCACGAGACCT
GTGGCCCTGGAGAAACTGCAGCACTTGCTGGACCATCCTCGGCATGTGGAGATCCTGGGTTTCTCCGAGG
CCAAAAGGAAAGAGTACTTCTTCAAGTACTTCTCTGATGAGGCCCAAGCCAGGGCAGCCTTCAGTCTGAT
TCAGGAGAACGAGGTCCTCTTCACCATGTGCTTCATCCCCCTGGTCTGCTGGATCGTGTGCACTGGACTG
AAACAGCAGATGGAGAGTGGCAAGAGCCTTGCCCAGACATCCAAGACCACCACCGCGGTGTACGTCTTCT
TCCTTTCCAGTTTGCTGCAGCCCCGGGGAGGGAGCCAGGAGCACGGCCTCTGCGCCCACCTCTGGGGGCT
CTGCTCTTTGGCTGCAGATGGAATCTGGAACCAGAAAATCCTGTTTGAGGAGTCCGACCTCAGGAATCAT
GGACTGCAGAAGGCGGATGTGTCTGCTTTCCTGAGGATGAACCTGTTCCAAAAGGAAGTGGACTGCGAGA
AGTTCTACAGCTTCATCCACATGACTTTCCAGGAGTTCTTTGCCGCCATGTACTACCTGCTGGAAGAGGA
AAAGGAAGGAAGGACGAACGTTCCAGGGAGTCGTTTGAAGCTTCCCAGCCGAGACGTGACAGTCCTTCTG
GAAAACTATGGCAAATTCGAAAAGGGGTATTTGATTTTTGTTGTACGTTTCCTCTTTGGCCTGGTAAACC
AGGAGAGGACCTCCTACTTGGAGAAGAAATTAAGTTGCAAGATCTCTCAGCAAATCAGGCTGGAGCTGCT
GAAATGGATTGAAGTGAAAGCCAAAGCTAAAAAGCTGCAGATCCAGCCCAGCCAGCTGGAATTGTTCTAC
TGTTTGTACGAGATGCAGGAGGAGGACTTCGTGCAAAGGGCCATGGACTATTTCCCCAAGATTGAGATCA
ATCTCTCCACCAGAATGGACCACATGGTTTCTTCCTTTTGCATTGAGAACTGTCATCGGGTGGAGTCACT
GTCCCTGGGGTTTCTCCATAACATGCCCAAGGAGGAAGAGGAGGAGGAAAAGGAAGGCCGACACCTTGAT
ATGGTGCAGTGTGTCCTCCCAAGCTCCTCTCATGCTGCCTGTTCTCATGGATTGGTGAACAGCCACCTCA
CTTCCAGTTTTTGCCGGGGCCTCTTTTCAGTTCTGAGCACCAGCCAGAGTCTAACTGAATTGGACCTCAG
TGACAATTCTCTGGGGGACCCAGGGATGAGAGTGTTGTGTGAAACGCTCCAGCATCCTGGCTGTAACATT
CGGAGATTGTGGTTGGGGCGCTGTGGCCTCTCGCATGAGTGCTGCTTCGACATCTCCTTGGTCCTCAGCA
GCAACCAGAAGCTGGTGGAGCTGGACCTGAGTGACAACGCCCTCGGTGACTTCGGAATCAGACTTCTGTG
TGTGGGACTGAAGCACCTGTTGTGCAATCTGAAGAAGCTCTGGTTGGTCAGCTGCTGCCTCACATCAGCA
TGTTGTCAGGATCTTGCATCAGTATTGAGCACCAGCCATTCCCTGACCAGACTCTATGTGGGGGAGAATG
CCTTGGGAGACTCAGGAGTCGCAATTTTATGTGAAAAAGCCAAGAATCCACAGTGTAACCTGCAGAAACT
GGGGTTGGTGAATTCTGGCCTTACGTCAGTCTGTTGTTCAGCTTTGTCCTCGGTACTCAGCACTAATCAG
AATCTCACGCACCTTTACCTGCGAGGCAACACTCTCGGAGACAAGGGGATCAAACTACTCTGTGAGGGAC
TCTTGCACCCCGACTGCAAGCTTCAGGTGTTGGAATTAGACAACTGCAACCTCACGTCACACTGCTGCTG
GGATCTTTCCACACTTCTGACCTCCAGCCAGAGCCTGCGAAAGCTGAGCCTGGGCAACAATGACCTGGGC
GACCTGGGGGTCATGATGTTCTGTGAAGTGCTGAAACAGCAGAGCTGCCTCCTGCAGAACCTGGGGTTGT
CTGAAATGTATTTCAATTATGAGACAAAAAGTGCGTTAGAAACACTTCAAGAAGAAAAGCCTGAGCTGAC
CGTCGTCTTTGAGCCTTCTTGGTTGGACCCAGCTTTCTTGTACAAAGTTGGCATTATAAGAAAGCATTGC
TTATCAATTTGTTGCAACGAACAGGTCACTATCAGTCAAAATAAAATCATTATTTGCCATCCAGCTGATA
TCCCCTATAGTGAGTCGTATTACATGGTCATAGCTGTTTCCTGGCAGCTCTGGCCCGTGTCTCAAAATCT
CTGATGTTACATTGCACAAGATAAAAATATATCATCATGAACAATAAAACTGTCTGCTTACATAAACAGT
AATACAAGGGGTGTTATGAGCCATATTCAACGGGAAACGTCGAGGCCGCGATTAAATTCCAACATGGATG
CTGATTTATATGGGTATAAATGGGCTCGCGATAATGTCGGGCAATCAGGTGCGACAATCTATCGCTTGTA
TGGGAAGCCCGATGCGCCAGAGTTGTTTCTGAAACATGGCAAAGGTAGCGTTGCCAATGATGTTACAGAT
GAGATGGTCAGACTAAACTGGCTGACGGAATTTATGCCTCTTCCGACCATCACCGGCAAACAAACCACCG
CTGGTAGCGGTGGTTTTTTTGTTTGCAAGCAGCAGATTACGCGCAGAAAAAAAGGATCTCAAGAAGATCC
TTTGATCTTTTCTACGGGGTCTGACGCTCAGTGGAACGACGCGTAACTCACGTTAAGGGATTTTGGTCAT
GAGCTTGCGCCGTCCCGTCAAGTCAGCGTAATGCTCTGCCAGTGTTACAACCAATTAACCAATTCTGATT
AGAAAAACTCATCGAGCATCAAATGAAACTGCAATTTATTCATATCAGGATTATCAATACCATATTTTTG
AAAAAGCCGTTTCTGTAATGAAGGAGAAAACTCACCGAGGCAGTTCCATAGGATGGCAAGATCCTGGTAT
CGGTCTGCGATTCCGACTCGTCCAACATCAATACAACCTATTAATTTCCCCTCGTCAAAAATAAGGTTAT
CAAGTGAGAAATCACCATGAGTGACGACTGAATCCGGTGAGAATGGCAAAAGTTTATGCATTTCTTTCCA
GACTTGTTCAACAGGCCAGCCATTACGCTCGTCATCAAAATCACTCGCATCAACCAAACCGTTATTCATT
CGTGATTGCGCCTGAGCGAGACGAAATACGCGATCGCTGTTAAAAGGACAATTACAAACAGGAATCGAAT
GCAACCGGCGCAGGAACACTGCCAGCGCATCAACAATATTTTCACCTGAATCAGGATATTCTTCTAATAC
CTGGAATGCTGTTTTTCCGGGGATCGCAGTGGTGAGTAACCATGCATCATCAGGAGTACGGATAAAATGC
TTGATGGTCGGAAGAGGCATAAATTCCGTCAGCCAGTTTAGTCTGACCATCTCATCTGTAACATCATTGG
CAACGCTACCTTTGCCATGTTTCAGAAACAACTCTGGCGCATCGGGCTTCCCATACAATCGATAGATTGT
CGCACCTGATTGCCCGACATTATCGCGAGCCCATTTATACCCATATAAATCAGCATCCATGTTGGAATTT
AATCGCGGCCTGGAGCAAGACGTTTCCCGTTGAATATGGCTCATAACACCCCTTGTATTACTGTTTATGT
AAGCAGACAGTTTTATTGTTCATGATGATATATTTTTATCTTGTGCAATGTAACATCAGAGATTTTGAGA
CACAACGTGGCTTTGTTGAATAAATCGAACTTTTGCTGAGTTGAAGGATCAGTCATGACCAAAATCCCTT
AACGTGAGTTTTCGTTCCACTGAGCGTCAGACCCCGTAGAAAAGATCAAAGGATCTTC
Features (pLannotate 1.2.2; 12 found; start..end, strand, type, name):
      1..589     +  rep_origin     ori: high-copy-number ColE1/pMB1/pBR322/pUC origin of replication
    772..864     +  CDS            lacI (fragment): lac repressor; lacI; The lac repressor binds to the lac operator to inhibit transcription in E. coli. This inhibition can be relieved by adding lactose or isopropyl-β-D-thiogalactopyranoside (IPTG).
    919..946     -  terminator     rrnB T2 terminator: transcription terminator T2 from the E. coli rrnB gene
   1078..1121    +  terminator     rrnB T1 terminator: Escherichia coli rrnB; transcription terminator T1 from the E. coli rrnB gene
   1168..1204    -  CDS            lacZα (fragment): LacZα fragment of β-galactosidase; lacZ fragment
   1220..1319    +  protein_bind   attL1: mutant version of attL; recombination site for the Gateway® LR reaction LR Clonase™
   1325..4432    +  CDS            NLRP3: NLRP3_HUMAN - Also known as C1orf7, CIAS1, NALP3, PYPAF1. Experimental evidence at protein level: Swiss-Prot protein existence level 1. As the sensor component of the NLRP3 inflammasome, plays a crucial role in innate immunity and inflammation. In response to pathogens and other damage-associated signals, initiates the formation of the inflammasome polymeric complex, made of NLRP3, PYCARD and CASP1 (and possibly CASP4 and CASP5). Recruitment of proCASP1 to the inflammasome promotes its activation and CASP1-catalyzed IL1B and IL18 maturation and secretion in the extracellular milieu (PubMed:288
   4437..4536    -  protein_bind   attL2: mutant version of attL; recombination site for the Gateway® LR reaction LR Clonase™
   4554..4572    -  promoter       T7 promoter: promoter for bacteriophage T7 RNA polymerase
   4706..4952    +  CDS            KanR (fragment): aminoglycoside phosphotransferase; aph(3')-Ia; confers resistance to kanamycin in bacteria or G418 (Geneticin®) in eukaryotes
   4953..5032    -  rep_origin     ori (fragment): high-copy-number ColE1/pMB1/pBR322/pUC origin of replication
   5179..5994    -  CDS            KanR: aminoglycoside phosphotransferase; aph(3')-Ia; confers resistance to kanamycin in bacteria or G418 (Geneticin®) in eukaryotes
