[The description below was written by a language model from this plasmid's Addgene catalogue record and pLannotate feature annotations shown in this document.]
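Description:
pDONR221 hNLRP3 R262W is a Gateway entry clone built on the pDONR221 backbone and carrying the human NLRP3 coding sequence with the disease-associated R262W substitution. It is a bacterial shuttling plasmid of about 6.2 kb rather than an expression vector. It replicates in E. coli from a high-copy ColE1/pUC-type origin and is selected with kanamycin through an aph(3')-Ia aminoglycoside phosphotransferase gene. The annotation also picks up short fragments of KanR, the origin, lacI and lacZα, which appear to be backbone remnants with no evident functional role. The rrnB T1 and T2 terminators lie upstream of the cloning region, where they insulate the insert from read-through transcription.

The NLRP3 open reading frame of roughly 3.1 kb is flanked by attL1 and attL2 sites. This arrangement allows directional transfer into any attR-containing destination vector by an LR Clonase reaction. The insert lacks a stop codon, so it can be moved into destination vectors that add C-terminal tags or fusion partners in frame. No promoter suited to expressing NLRP3 in mammalian cells is annotated. The only promoter listed is a T7 promoter beyond attL2, oriented on the reverse strand, so expression depends on the destination vector chosen.

NLRP3 is the sensor component of the NLRP3 inflammasome, which assembles with PYCARD and caspase-1 to drive IL-1β and IL-18 maturation. The record labels R262W as disease-associated but does not name the condition or describe the mutation's functional effect. The plasmid was deposited with work on proteomic profiling of cellular responses to NLRP3 agonists, and it serves as a source clone for building tagged mutant NLRP3 expression constructs.
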