Addgene plasmid #218647: pDONR221 hNLRP3 R262W (disease-associated mutation)
Purpose: Gateway shuttling vector for cloning NLRP3-R262W (no stop codon)
Depositing lab: Wade Harper. Depositing organization: Harvard Medical School. Publication: Spatiotemporal proteomic profiling of cellular responses to NLRP3 agonists. Hollingsworth LR, Veeraraghavan P, Paulo JA, Harper JW. bioRxiv 2024.04.19.590338 10.1101/2024.04.19.590338.
Backbone
  Vector backbone: pDONR221
  Vector type: Gateway entry
Growth in bacteria
  Bacterial resistance: Kanamycin, 50 μg/mL
  Growth temperature: 37°C
  Growth strain: DH5alpha
  Copy number: High Copy
Gene/Insert
  Gene/Insert name: NLRP3
  Species: H. sapiens (human)
  Mutation: R262W
  Entrez Gene: NLRP3 (a.k.a. AGTAVPRL, AII, AVP, C1orf7, CIAS1, CLR1.1, DFNA34, FCAS, FCAS1, FCU, KEFH, MWS, NALP3, PYPAF1)
  Cloning method: Gateway Cloning
  Sequencing primers: 5′ M13-F; 3′ M13-R
Terms and licenses: Academic/Nonprofit Terms; Industry Terms: Not Available to Industry
Depositor comments: Additional data, code, and other details related to this work (Hollingsworth et al. 2024) are available at https://harperlab.pubpub.org/pub/nlrp3/.
How to cite: pDONR221 hNLRP3 R262W (disease-associated mutation) was a gift from Wade Harper (Addgene plasmid # 218647 ; http://n2t.net/addgene:218647 ; RRID:Addgene_218647)
